>Addgene plasmid #12923 | DCT.VV.Orf235 | addgene partial sequence | sequence record 19312 | T7 5'-TAATACGACTCACTATAGGG-3'
GAGCTCGGATCCGTACCCTTCACCGAATTCCAGCTGACCACCATGTTCGTCTACAAGAACAATTTCAGAA
TCCAATACGATAGACGTAGCTTTTTTAAATGCTTTCGGTATGTATTCTTTGAGATAATCCACTTTATGAG
AGAGTACTGGTTTCATGTTTCTACTAAAGAAGGCAAACTCGTTATTATTTTTATGAACTTGTACTCTTTC
ACCATCGTATTTGACTTCCGCAAACATTCCTGAGCAATTCCCGGGGATCCGAATAAAGGGTCAAGACAAT
TCTGCAGATATCCAGCACAGTGGCGGCCGCTCGAGTCTAGAGGGCCCGCGGTTCGAAGGTAAGCCTATCC
CTAACCCTCTCCTCGGTCTCGATTCTACGCGTACCGGTCATCATCACCATCACCATTGAGTTTAAACCCG
CTGATCAGCCTCGACTGTGCCTTCTAGTTGCCAGCCATCTGTTGTTTGCCCCTCCCCCGTGCCTTCCTTG
ACCCTGGAAGGTGCCACTCCCACTGTCCTTTCCTAATAAAATGAGGAAATTGCATCGCATTGTCTGAGTA
GGTGTCATTCTATTCTGGGGGGTGGGGTGGGGCAGGACAGCAAGGGGGAGGATTGGGAAGACAATAGCAG
GCATGCTGGGGATGCGGTGGGCTCTATGGCTTCTGAGGCGGAAAGAAC
