[The description below was written by a language model from this plasmid's Addgene catalogue record.]
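Description:
DCT.VV.Orf235 is a mammalian expression plasmid carrying a short vaccinia virus open reading frame, one member of a library of individually cloned vaccinia ORFs. It is built on the commercial pcDNA 3.1D V5-His-TOPO backbone (about 5.5 kb without insert), is maintained in E. coli as a high-copy plasmid under ampicillin selection, and carries a neomycin resistance marker that allows G418 selection of transfected mammalian cells. The insert, designated VV.Orf235, is only 201 bp and is recorded as flanked by intact BamHI sites on both sides. A T7 primer site upstream of the insert is listed for sequencing.

The record does not list the promoter or other regulatory features. Vectors of this pcDNA3.1 family normally drive expression from the CMV immediate-early promoter and offer C-terminal V5 and polyhistidine tags, but the fields given do not say whether this ORF is in frame with those tags. The associated work concerned identifying poxvirus CD8+ T cell determinants to support the design and characterisation of smallpox vaccines, which fits with using the library to express individual viral gene products in mammalian cells and test them for T cell recognition.

The plasmid was made for screening, so its sequence may differ from the current canonical version of the gene. The name "Orf235" is specific to this library. The corresponding ORF names in vaccinia strains Copenhagen and WR, where they exist, are given in a supplementary spreadsheet accompanying the collection, and that spreadsheet may itself contain errors in the listed protein sequences. The insert sequence should therefore be verified against the repository's quality-control sequencing data.
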