Addgene plasmid #12923: DCT.VV.Orf235
Purpose: This plasmid was designed for screening purposes and may contain discrepancies relative to the current canonical GenBank version of the gene.
Depositing lab: Jack Bennink & Jon Yewdell. Depositing organization: National Institute of Allergy and Infectious Diseases (NIAID). Publication: Identification of poxvirus CD8+ T cell determinants to enable rational design and characterization of smallpox vaccines. Tscharke DC, Karupiah G, Zhou J, Palmore T, Irvine KR, Haeryfar SM, Williams S, Sidney J, Sette A, Bennink JR, Yewdell JW. J Exp Med. 2005 January 3; 201(1): 95–104. 10.1084/jem.20041912 PubMed 15623576.
Backbone
  Vector backbone: pcDNA 3.1D V5-His-TOPO
  Backbone manufacturer: Invitrogen
  Backbone size w/o insert (bp): 5514
  Vector type: Mammalian Expression
  Selectable markers: Neomycin (select with G418)
Growth in bacteria
  Bacterial resistance: Ampicillin, 100 μg/mL
  Growth temperature: 37°C
  Growth strain: DH5alpha
  Copy number: High Copy
Gene/Insert
  Gene/Insert name: VV.Orf235
  Species: Vaccinia Virus
  Insert size (bp): 201
  Cloning method: Restriction Enzyme; 5′ cloning site BamHI (not destroyed); 3′ cloning site BamHI (not destroyed)
  Sequencing primers: 5′ Universal T7
Terms and licenses: Academic/Nonprofit Terms; Industry Terms: Not Available to Industry
Depositor comments: Please see the Vaccinia kit page ( https://www.addgene.org/vvorf/ ) for more information. The kit page contains the supplemental VVOrfData spreadsheet, which includes important information about this plasmid. The plasmid and insert names provided here relate only to this library. The name of the ORF (if present) in VACV strain Copenhagen and the name of the ORF (if annotated) in VACV strain WR sequence can be found in VVOrfData spreadsheet. Please note that the amino acid sequence given for each ORF in the spreadsheet may contain some errors. Additionally, changes from the expected sequence may be present in these plasmids. Please see Addgene's quality control sequence and sequencing notes in the VVOrfData spreadsheet before ordering this plasmid.
How to cite: DCT.VV.Orf235 was a gift from Jack Bennink & Jon Yewdell (Addgene plasmid # 12923 ; http://n2t.net/addgene:12923 ; RRID:Addgene_12923)
